>Addgene plasmid #209082 | piggyBac-rtTA (4th_Gen)-NFIB-SOX9-IRES-mKate2 (VK_1244) | addgene full sequence | sequence record 416489 | Addgene NGS Result
GCTGCTCGAGAGATCTACGGGTGGCATCCCTGTGACCCCTCCCCAGTGCCTCTCCTGGCCCTGGAAGTTG
CCACTCCAGTGCCCACCAGCCTTGTCCTAATAAAATTAAGTTGCATCATTTTGTCTGACTAGGTGTCCTT
CTATAATATTATGGGGTGGAGGGGGGTGGTATGGAGCAAGGGGCAAGTTGGGAAGACAACCTGTAGGGCC
TGCGGGGTCTATTGGGAACCAAGCTGGAGTGCAGTGGCACAATCTTGGCTCACTGCAATCTCCGCCTCCT
GGGTTCAAGCGATTCTCCTGCCTCAGCCTCCCGAGTTGTTGGGATTCCAGGCATGCATGACCAGGCTCAG
CTAATTTTTGTTTTTTTGGTAGAGACGGGGTTTCACCATATTGGCCAGGCTGGTCTCCAACTCCTAATCT
CAGGTGATCTACCCACCTTGGCCTCCCAAATTGCTGGGATTACAGGCGTGAACCACTGCTCCCTTCCCTG
TCCTTGTACCTTAATTAAGTTAACATGCATAGTACTGAGCTCACGGGGACAGCCCCCCCCCCAAAGCCCC
CAGGGATGTAATTACGTCCCTCCCCCGCTAGGGGGCAGCAGCGAGCCGCCCGGGGCTCCGCTCCGGTCCG
GCGCTCCCCCCGCATCCCCGAGCCGGCAGCGTGCGGGGACAGCCCGGGCACGGGGAAGGTGGCACGGGAT
CGCTTTCCTCTGAACGCTTCTCGCTGCTCTTTGAGCCTGCAGACACCTGGGGGGATACGGGGAAAAAGCT
TTAGGCTGAAAGAGAGATTTAGAATGACAGAATCATAGAACGGCCTGGGTTGCAAAGGAGCACAGTGCTC
ATCCAGATCCAACCCCCTGCTATGTGCAGGGTCATCAACCAGCAGCCCAGGCTGCCCAGAGCCACATCCA
GCCTGGCCTTGAATGCCTGCAGGGATGGGGCATCCACAGCCTCCTTGGGCAACCTGTTCAGTGCGTCACC
ACCCTCTGGGGGAAAAACTGCCTCCTCATATCCAACCCAAACCTCCCCTGTCTCAGTGTAAAGCCATTCC
CCCTTGTCCTATCAAGGGGGAGTTTGCTGTGACATTGTTGGTCTGGGGTGACACATGTTTGCCAATTCAG
TGCATCACGGAGAGGCAGATCTTGGGGATAAGGAAGTGCAGGACAGCATGGACGTGGGACATGCAGGTGT
TGAGGGCTCTGGGACACTCTCCAAGTCACAGCGTTCAGAACAGCCTTAAGGATAAGAAGATAGGATAGAA
GGACAAAGAGCAAGTTAAAACCCAGCATGGAGAGGAGCACAAAAAGGCCACAGACACTGCTGGTCCCTGT
GTCTGAGCCTGCATGTTTGATGGTGTCTGGATGCAAGCAGAAGGGGTGGAAGAGCTTGCCTGGAGAGATA
CAGCTGGGTCAGTAGGACTGGGACAGGCAGCTGGAGAATTGCCATGTAGATGTTCATACAATCGTCAAAT
CATGAAGGCTGGAAAAGCCCTCCAAGATCCCCAAGACCAACCCCAACCCACCCACCGTGCCCACTGGCCA
TGTCCCTCAGTGCCACATCCCCACAGTTCTTCATCACCTCCAGGGACGGTGACCCCCCCACCTCCGTGGG
CAGCTGTGCCACTGCAGCACCGCTCTTTGGAGAAGGTAAATCTTGCTAAATCCAGCCCGACCCTCCCCTG
GCACAACGTAAGGCCATTATCTCTCATCCAACTCCAGGACGGAGTCAGTGAGAATATTGTTTAAACATTA
TAGGCGCGCCATTGCTGGGATTACAGGCGTGAACCACTGCTCCCTTCCCTGTCCTTTTAAAAGTTTTGTT
ACTTTATAKMMSMAMAGTTCTTCATCACCTCCAGGGACGGTGACCCCCCCACCTCCGTGGGCAGCTGTGC
CACTGCAGCACCGCTCTTTGGAGAAGGTAAATCTTGCTAAATCCAGCCCGACCCTCCCCTGGCACAACGT
AAGGCCATTATCTCTCATCCAACTCCAGGACGGAGTCAGTGAGAATATTGTTTAAACATTATAGGCGCGC
CATTGCTGGGATTACAGGCGTGAACCACTGCTCCCTTCCCTGTCCTTTTAAAAGTTTTGTTACTTTATAG
AAGAAATTTTGAGTTTTTGTTTTTTTTTAATAAATAAATAAACATAAATAAATTGTTTGTTGAATTTATT
ATTAGTATGTAAGTGTAAATATAATAAAACTTAATATCTATTCAAATTAATAAATAAACCTCGATATACA
GACCGATAAAACACATGCGTCAATTTTACGCATGATTATCTTTAACGTACGTCACAATATGATTATCTTT
CTAGGGTTAATCTAGTATACGCGTATGCGGCCGCTGGGGAAAAGGAAGAAACGCGGGCGTATTGGCCCCA
ATGGGGTCTCGGTGGGGTATCGACAGAGTGCCAGCCCTGGGACCGAACCCCGCGTTTATGAACAAACGAC
CCAACACCCGTGCGTTTTATTCTGTCTTTTTATTGCCGTCATAGCGCGGGTTCCTTCCGGTATTGTCTCC
TTCCGTGTTTCAGTTAGCCTCCCCCATCTCCCGGGCAAACGTGCGCGCCAGGTCGCAGATCGTCGGTATG
GAGCCTGGGGTGGTGACGTGGGTCTGGATCATCCCGGAGGTAAGTTGCAGCAGGGCGTCCCGGCAGCCGG
CGGGCGATTGGTCGTAATCCAGGATAAAGACGTGCATGGGACGGAGGCGTTTGGCCAAGACGTCCAAGGC
CCAGGCAAACACGTTGTACAGGTCGCCGTTGGGGGCCAGCAACTCGGGGGCCCGAAACAGGGTAAATAAC
GTGTCCCCGATATGGGGTCGTGGGCCCGCGTTGCTCTGGGGCTCGGCACCCTGGGGCGGCACGGCCGTCC
CCGAAAGCTGTCCCCAATCCTCCCGCCACGACCCGCCGCCCTGCAGATACCGCACCGTATTGGCAAGCAG
CCCGTAAACGCGGCGAATCGCGGCCAGCATAGCCAGGTCAAGCCGCTCGCCGGGGCGCTGGCGTTTGGCC
AGGCGGTCGATGTGTCTGTCCTCCGGAAGGGCCCCCAACACGATGTTTGTGCCGGGCAAGGTCGGCGGGA
TGAGGGCCACGAACGCCAGCACGGCCTGGGGGGTCATGCTGCCCATAAGGTATCGCGCGGCCGGGTAGCA
CAGGAGGGCGGCGATGGGATGGCGGTCGAAGATGAGGGTGAGGGCCGGGGGCGGGGCATGTGAGCTCCCA
GCCTCCCCCCCGATATGAGGAGCCAGAACGGCGTCGGTCACGGCATAAGGCATGCCCATTGTTATCTGGG
CGCTTGTCATTACCACCGCCGCGTCCCCGGCCGATATCTCACCCTGGTCAAGGCGGTGTTGTGTGGTGTA
GATGTTCGCGATTGTCTCGGAAGCCCCCAGCACCCGCCAGTAAGTCATCGGCTCGGGTACGTAGACGATA
TCGTCGCGCGAACCCAGGGCCACCAGCAGTTGCGTGGTGGTGGTTTTCCCCATCCCGTGGGGACCGTCTA
TATAAACCCGCAGTAGCGTGGGCATTTTCTGCTCCGGGCGGACTTCCGTGGCTTCTTGCTGCCGGCGAGG
GCGCAACGCCGTACGTCGGTTGCTATGGCCGCGAGAACGCGCAGCCTGGTCGAACGCAGACGCGTGCTGA
TGGCCGGGGTACGAAGCCATGGCGGTCTGGGGAGAGAGGTCGGTGATTCGGTCAACGAGGGAGCCGACTG
CCGACGTGCGCTCCGGAGGCTTGCAGAATGCGGAACACCGCGCGGGCAGGAACAGGGCCCACACTACCGC
CCCACACCCCGCCTCCCGCACCGCCCCTTCCCGGCCGCTGCTCTCGGCGCGCCCTGCTGAGCAGCCGCTA
TTGGCCACAGCCCATCGCGGTCGGCGCGCTGCCATTGCTCCCTGGCGCTGTCCGTCTGCGAGGGTACTAG
TGAGACGTGCGGCTTCCGTTTGTCACGTCCGGCACGCCGCGAACCGCAAGGAACCTTCCCGACTTAGGGG
CGGAGCAGGAAGCGTCGCCGGGGGGCCCACAAGGGTAGCGGCGAAGATCCGGGTGACGCTGCGAACGGAC
GTGAAGAATGTGCGAGACCCAGGGTCGGCGCCGCTGCGTTTCCCGGAACCACGCCCAGAGCAGCCGCGTC
CCTGCGCAAACCCAGGGCTGCCTTGGAAAAGGCGCAACCCCAACCCCCCTCCGCGCCTACAGCTCAAGCC
ACATCCGAAGGGGGAGGGAGCCGGGAGCTGCGCGCGGGGCCGCCGGGGGGAGGGGTGGCACCGCCCACGC
CGGGCGGCCACGAAGGGCGGGGCAGCGGGCGCGCGCCCGGCGGGGGGAGGGGCCGCGCGCCGCGCCCGCT
GGGAATTGGGGCCCTAGGGGGAGGGCGGAGGCGCCGACGACCGCGGCACTTACCGTTCGCGGCGTGGCGC
CCGGTGGTCCCCAAGGGGAGGGAAGGGGGAGGCGGGGCGAGGACAGTGACCGGAGTCTCCTCAGCGGTGG
CTTTTCTGCTTGGCAGCCTCAGCGGCTGGCGCCAAAACCGGACTCCGCCCACTTCCTCGCCCCTGCGGTG
CGAGGGTGTGGAATCCTCCAGACGCTGGGGGAGGGGGAGTTGGGAGCTTAAAAACTAGTACCCCTTTGGG
ACCACTTTCAGCAGCGAACTCTCCTGTACACCAGGGGTCAGTTCCACAGACGCGGGCCAGGGGTGGGTCA
TTGCGGCGTGAACAATAATTTGACTAGAAGTTGATTCGGGTGTTTCCGGAAGGGGCCGAGTCAATCCGCC
GAGTTGGGGCACGGAAAACAAAAAGGGAAGGCTACTAAGATTTTTCTGGCGGGGGTTATCATTGGCGTAA
CTGCAGGGACCACCTCCCTTAATTAATCCAGCTTTTGTTCCCTTTAGTGAGGGTTAATTGCGCGCTTGGC
GTAATCATGGTCATAGCTGTTTCCTGTGTGAAATTGTTATCCGCTCACAATTCCACACAACATACGAGCC
GGAAGCATAAAGTGTAAAGCCTGGGGTGCCTAATGAGTGAGCTAACTCACATTAATTGCGTTGCGCTCAC
TGCCCGCTTTCCAGTCGGGAAACCTGTCGTGCCAGCTGCATTAATGAATCGGCCAACGCGCGGGGAGAGG
CGGTTTGCGTATTGGGCGCTCTTCCGCTTCCTCGCTCACTGACTCGCTGCGCTCGGTCGTTCGGCTGCGG
CGAGCGGTATCAGCTCACTCAAAGGCGGTAATACGGTTATCCACAGAATCAGGGGATAACGCAGGAAAGA
ACATGTGAGCAAAAGGCCAGCAAAAGGCCAGGAACCGTAAAAAGGCCGCGTTGCTGGCGTTTTTCCATAG
GCTCCGCCCCCCTGACGAGCATCACAAAAATCGACGCTCAAGTCAGAGGTGGCGAAACCCGACAGGACTA
TAAAGATACCAGGCGTTTCCCCCTGGAAGCTCCCTCGTGCGCTCTCCTGTTCCGACCCTGCCGCTTACCG
GATACCTGTCCGCCTTTCTCCCTTCGGGAAGCGTGGCGCTTTCTCATAGCTCACGCTGTAGGTATCTCAG
TTCGGTGTAGGTCGTTCGCTCCAAGCTGGGCTGTGTGCACGAACCCCCCGTTCAGCCCGACCGCTGCGCC
TTATCCGGTAACTATCGTCTTGAGTCCAACCCGGTAAGACACGACTTATCGCCACTGGCAGCAGCCACTG
GTAACAGGATTAGCAGAGCGAGGTATGTAGGCGGTGCTACAGAGTTCTTGAAGTGGTGGCCTAACTACGG
CTACACTAGAAGAACAGTATTTGGTATCTGCGCTCTGCTGAAGCCAGTTACCTTCGGAAAAAGAGTTGGT
AGCTCTTGATCCGGCAAACAAACCACCGCTGGTAGCGGTGGTTTTTTTGTTTGCAAGCAGCAGATTACGC
GCAGAAAAAAAGGATCTCAAGAAGATCCTTTGATCTTTTCTACGGGGTCTGACGCTCAGTGGAACGAAAA
CTCACGTTAAGGGATTTTGGTCATGAGATTATCAAAAAGGATCTTCACCTAGATCCTTTTAAATTAAAAA
TGAAGTTTTAAATCAATCTAAAGTATATATGAGTAAACTTGGTCTGACAGTTACCAATGCTTAATCAGTG
AGGCACCTATCTCAGCGATCTGTCTATTTCGTTCATCCATAGTTGCCTGACTCCCCGTCGTGTAGATAAC
TACGATACGGGAGGGCTTACCATCTGGCCCCAGTGCTGCAATGATACCGCGAGACCCACGCTCACCGGCT
CCAGATTTATCAGCAATAAACCAGCCAGCCGGAAGGGCCGAGCGCAGAAGTGGTCCTGCAACTTTATCCG
CCTCCATCCAGTCTATTAATTGTTGCCGGGAAGCTAGAGTAAGTAGTTCGCCAGTTAATAGTTTGCGCAA
CGTTGTTGCCATTGCTACAGGCATCGTGGTGTCACGCTCGTCGTTTGGTATGGCTTCATTCAGCTCCGGT
TCCCAACGATCAAGGCGAGTTACATGATCCCCCATGTTGTGCAAAAAAGCGGTTAGCTCCTTCGGTCCTC
CGATCGTTGTCAGAAGTAAGTTGGCCGCAGTGTTATCACTCATGGTTATGGCAGCACTGCATAATTCTCT
TACTGTCATGCCATCCGTAAGATGCTTTTCTGTGACTGGTGAGTACTCAACCAAGTCATTCTGAGAATAG
TGTATGCGGCGACCGAGTTGCTCTTGCCCGGCGTCAATACGGGATAATACCGCGCCACATAGCAGAACTT
TAAAAGTGCTCATCATTGGAAAACGTTCTTCGGGGCGAAAACTCTCAAGGATCTTACCGCTGTTGAGATC
CAGTTCGATGTAACCCACTCGTGCACCCAACTGATCTTCAGCATCTTTTACTTTCACCAGCGTTTCTGGG
TGAGCAAAAACAGGAAGGCAAAATGCCGCAAAAAAGGGAATAAGGGCGACACGGAAATGTTGAATACTCA
TACTCTTCCTTTTTCAATATTATTGAAGCATTTATCAGGGTTATTGTCTCATGAGCGGATACATATTTGA
ATGTATTTAGAAAAATAAACAAATAGGGGTTCCGCGCACATTTCCCCGAAAAGTGCCACCTGACGTCGAC
GGATCGGGAGATCTCCCGATCCCCTATGGTGCACTCTCAGTACAATCTGCTCTGATGCCGCATAGTTAAG
CCAGTATCTGCTCCCTGCTTGTGTGTTGGAGGTCGCTGAGTAGTGCGCGAGCAAAATTTAAGCTACAACA
AGGCAAGGCTTGACCGACAATTGCATGAAGAATCTGCTTAGGGTTAGGCGTTTTGCGCTGCTTCGGGGAG
ATGGGGGAGGCTAACTGAGCTCTAGATTAACCCTAGAAAGATAGTCTGCGTAAAATTGACGCATGCATTC
TTGAAATATTGCTCTCTCTTTCTAAATAGCGCGAATCCGTCGCTGTGCATTTAGGACATCTCAGTCGCCG
CTTGGAGCTCCCGTGAGGCGTGCTTGTCAATGCGGTAAGTGTCACTGATTTTGAACTATAACGACCGCGT
GAGTCAAAATGACGCATGATTATCTTTTACGTGACTTTTAAGATTTAACTCATACGATAATTATATTGTT
ATTTCATGTTCTACTTACGTGATAACTTATTATATATATATTTTCTTGTTATAGATATCACAAATGCTTG
TCCTTCCTTCCTGTAACACAGCCATTAAACCAGGAGCATCGCCCTTCCCCGGCCCTCAGGTAAGAGGACC
AAATACCGTAGCCGTTTCCAATTTCAGTCCTTTAGCGCCACCTGGTGCTAACTACTCTATCACGCTTTTA
TCCAATAACTACCTTTGTAAATTTCCTTTCAAAAGTTCTGGCCGGGCGCGGTGGCTCACGCTTGTAATCC
CAGCACTTTGTGAGGGGTCAGGAGTTCGAGACGATCAACTAGAATGAATGTCGAGACCCATAGAGCCCAC
CGCATCCCCAGCATGCCTGCTATTGTCTTCCCAATCCTCCCCCTTGCTGTCCTGCCCCACCCCACCCCCC
AGAATAGAATGACACCTACTCAGACAATGCGATGCAATTTCCTCATTTTATTAGGAAAGGACAGTGGGAG
TGGCACCTTCCAGGGTCAAGGAAGGCACGGGGGAGGGGCAAACAACAGATGGCTGGCAACTAGAAGGCAC
AGTCGAGGCTGATCAGCGGGTTTAAACTCAAAACAGAGATGTGTCGAAGATGGACAGTCCTGTGCTGATA
TGCATGGCATGCAAGAGGCACTCGTCGTTCAGGAAGGTATCCAGAATCTCGTTCAATTCCGGGGTCAGGG
GTGAGTCCAGGTTCAGATCCTCGGTCATGGACTCAAGTGTGGTTGTCAGCTCATCCAGATGGCCCCTTGG
GGGCGGATGGGAAAGGTCCATTTGGCCACAGATTGCAGCCTCTTCCTTCTGGGGAATCACAGTATCGGCC
ATCTCCCGAAGGGCTTTGACAGCCTGGCTCGTCTCTTCATCGGGATCCTCCAACAGGTGACTGGCCTCGG
GAGTCACTGCGGGCGCTGGATCCAGTGGCTGAGGGACTGGTGCCGGGGTCAGTGACCCGACTGGCTCATG
TACTGGACCGGTTGGTGTTGGTGCGAGGCTGGCGGGGAGTGGGCGGTTGGCCCATGGACTTCCTGGAGGA
TGAAATGGCCGGATTCGTTTTGGCTGGCACACCTCGCGGCCCTCAAACACGTCACTAATAGCGGAGCCGG
CCTCAGGCTTCGGCAAAAACATCCCTTCCCTGGAATCCCGGCTGCCGCTGCCAGAGCCCAGCAAGGCTGA
GAAATCCATATCGGCGATAGAGCTGAAGTCCTCGTCGCCAGACAGCAGTCCATTAGGCAGGCCTGGTGCT
CCCAGAGGGGCAGGAGCTGGATCAGGAGGCCTCTGAGCGCCTGTCACGAGCCGGGTGATGGCCTCGGGGT
ATTCCATCAGCATGGGCTCGGTGGTGTGAGGGGCCACAGGGATGCCCTGGTTCAGCAGCTGCTGGAACTC
GCTGTTGTCCACGCTGGCCAGGTCGGTGAACACGGCAGGATCGGTGCTGTTTCCCAGCAGGGCTCCCAGA
TCCTCGTCGTCGAACTGCAGCTGCAGCAGAGCTTCAGACAGTGTGCCCTCGCCGGCCTGTGTAGGTTTAG
GGGCTGGTGGAGCCACAGCCTGTGGAGGTCCAGGAGCCAGCACAGGCACGGGTGCTGGTGCCTGAGCCAG
TGCAGACACCATGGCTGGAGCTGGTGCAGGAGCAGGAGCCTGAGGCAGCACCTGAGGAGGGGCTGGAGCC
AGAGCAGAGGCCTGAGAGATCTGGCCGCTGGGGAACACCATGGTAGGGAACTCGTCGTAGTTGATGGTGC
TCAGGCTGCTGGTGAAGGGGTAAGGCTGGGGGGCAGGTTTTGGCACGCTGGCGCTGGATCTGCTGGGCAC
GGCGATTCTTCTAGGTGGAGGTCTAGGGTCGGTGGGGCCGCTGAAGGGGGACTTCTTCATGATGCTCTTG
AATGTCTCGTAGGTCCGCTTCCGCTTTTCCTCGATCCGGTGCCGGTCGTCGGTGTCGGGCAGGTACTGGC
TACCAACTTTGCGTTTCTTTTTCGGAGATCCGGAACTTCTAGAGTTAATCAGCATGTCCAGGTCGAAATC
ATCAAGGGCGTCACTGCCGAGCATGTCGAGGTCAAAGTCATCAAGGGCATCCGAACCAAGCATGTCAAGG
TCAAAATCATCGAGGGCGTCACTTCCCAGCATATCCAGATCAAAATCGTCCAATGCGTCAGCCCGTCCGG
AACCGCTGGCCTCCGGCCCGCCGCTTTCGCACTTTAGCTGTTTCTCCAGGCCACATATGATTAGTTCCAG
GCCGAAAAGGAAGGCAGGTTCGGCTCCCTGCCGGTCGAACAGCTCAATTGCTTGTTTCAGAAGTGGGGGC
ATAGAATCGGTGGTAGGTGTCTCTCTTTCCTCTTTTGCTACTTGATGCTCCTGTTCCTCCAATACGCAGC
CCAGTGTAAAGTGGCCCACGGCGGACAGAGCGTACAGTGCGTTCTCCAGGGAGAAGCCTTGCTGACACAG
GAACGCGAGCTGATTTTCCAGGGTTTCGTACTGTTTCTCTGTTGGGCGGGTGCCGAGATGCACTTTAGCC
CCGTCGCGATGTGAGAGGAGAGCACAGCGGTATGACTTGGCGTTGTTCCGCAGAAAGTCTTGCCATGACT
CGCCTTCCAGGGGGCAGGAGTGGGTATGATGCCTGTCCAGCATCTCGATTGGCAGGGCATCGAGCAGGGC
CCGCTTGTTCTTCACGTGCCAGTACAGGGTAGGCTGCTCAACTCCCAGCTTTTGAGCGAGTTTCCTTGTC
GTCAGGCCTTCGATACCGACTCCATTGAGTAATTCCAGAGCAGAGTTTATGACTTTGCTCTTGTCCAGTC
TAGACATAGAACCACCTGGACCAGGGTTTTCTTCAACATCACCACAAGTGAGGAGAGAACCTCTACCTTC
GCCGGATCCGCCCTCCCACACATAACCAGAGGGCAGCAATTCACGAATCCCAACTGCCGTCGGCTGTCCA
TCACTGTCCTTCACTATGGCTTTGATCCCAGGATGCAGATCGAGAAGCACCTGTCGGCACCGTCCGCAGG
GGCTCAAGATGCCCCTGTTCTCATTTCCGATCGCGACGATACAAGTCAGGTTGCCAGCTGCCGCAGCAGC
AGCAGTGCCCAGCACCACGAGTTCTGCACAAGGTCCCCCAGTAAAATGATATACATTGACACCAGTGAAG
ATGCGGCCGTCGCTAGAGAGAGCTGCGCTGGCGACGCTGTAGTCTTCAGAGATGGGGATGCTGTTGATTG
TAGCCGTTGCTCTTTCAATGAGGGTGGATTCTTCTTGAGACAAAGGCTTGGCCATGGTGAATTGCTGGGG
AGAGAGGTCGGTGATTCGGTCAACGAGGGAGCCGACTGCCGACGTGCGCTCCGGAGGCTTGCAGAATGCG
GAACACCGCGCGGGCAGGAACAGGGCCCACACTACCGCCCCACACCCCGCCTCCCGCACCGCCCCTTCCC
GGCCGCTGCTCTCGGCGCGCCCTGCTGAGCAGCCGCTATTGGCCACAGCCCATCGCGGTCGGCGCGCTGC
CATTGCTCCCTGGCGCTGTCCGTCTGCGAGGGTACTAGTGAGACGTGCGGCTTCCGTTTGTCACGTCCGG
CACGCCGCGAACCGCAAGGAACCTTCCCGACTTAGGGGCGGAGCAGGAAGCGTCGCCGGGGGGCCCACAA
GGGTAGCGGCGAAGATCCGGGTGACGCTGCGAACGGACGTGAAGAATGTGCGAGACCCAGGGTCGGCGCC
GCTGCGTTTCCCGGAACCACGCCCAGAGCAGCCGCGTCCCTGCGCAAACCCAGGGCTGCCTTGGAAAAGG
CGCAACCCCAACCCCGGGGAGGTGGTCCCTGCAGTTACGCCAATGATAACCCCCGCCAGAAAAATCTTAG
TAGCCTTCCCTTTTTGTTTTCCGTGCCCCAACTCGGCGGATTGACTCGGCCCCTTCCGGAAACACCCGAA
TCAACTTCTAGTCAAATTATTGTTCACGCCGCAATGACCCACCCCTGGCCCGCGTCTGTGGAACTGACCC
CTGGTGTACAGGAGAGTTCGCTGCTGAAAGTGGTCCCAAAGGGGTACTAGTTTTTAAGCTCCCAACTCCC
CCTCCCCCAGCGTCTGGAGGATTCCACACCCTCGCACCGCAGGGGCGAGGAAGTGGGCGGAGTCCGGTTT
TGGCGCCAGCCGCTGAGGCTGCCAAGCAGAAAAGCCACCGCTGAGGAGACTCCGGTCACTGTCCTCGCCC
CGCCTCCCCCTTCCCTCCCCTTGGGGACCACCGGGCGCCACGCCGCGAACGGTAAGTGCCGCGGTCGTCG
GCGCCTCCGCCCTCCCCCTAGGGCCCCAATTCCCAGCGGGCGCGGCGCGCGGCCCCTCCCCCCGCCGGGC
GCGCGCCCGCTGCCCCGCCCTTCGTGGCCGCCCGGCGTGGGCGGTGCCACCCCTCCCCCCGGCGGCCCCG
CGCGCAGCTCCCGGCTCCCTCCCCCTTCGGATGTGGCTTGAGCTGTAGGCGCGGAGGCTAGCTGGGGATC
TGGTGGGCTCTATTGGTAGACTTTAGTCCCTATCAGTGATAGAGAAGGTATCTCCAGTTTACTCCCTATC
AGTGATAGAGACATCCATGGAATCAACTTCAGCTTTATGAGTAAGAAGCCCTATAGGATGTGGCTTTCCC
TATCAGTGATAGAGAACTAATGATAAGACCACTGCACTTTAGTCCCTATCAGTGATAGAGATGAGATCTT
CTGGTGTACAGGAGTTTTCTCCCTATCAGTGATAGAGAGTCTGTGTGCCATTTGATCCCTATCAGTGATA
GAGACTGTATTTCCAGGTAGGCCTGTACAGTGGGAGGCCTATATAAGCAGAGCTCCTTTAGTGAACCCTC
AGATGGCCAGAGATAAGAGAGAAAAGAAGAGTAAGAAGAAATATAAGAGCCACCACAAGTTTGTACAAAA
AAGCAGGCTGCATGATGTATTCTCCCATCTGTCTCACTCAGGATGAATTTCACCCATTCATCGAGGCACT
TCTTCCACATGTCCGTGCAATTGCCTATACTTGGTTCAACCTGCAGGCTCGAAAACGCAAGTACTTTAAA
AAGCATGAGAAGCGAATGTCAAAGGATGAAGAAAGAGCAGTCAAAGATGAGCTTCTCAGTGAAAAGCCTG
AAATCAAACAGAAGTGGGCATCCAGGCTCCTTGCCAAACTGCGCAAAGATATTCGCCAGGAGTATCGAGA
GGACTTTGTGCTCACCGTGACTGGCAAGAAGCACCCGTGCTGTGTCTTATCCAATCCCGACCAGAAGGGT
AAGATTAGGAGAATCGACTGCCTGCGACAGGCAGACAAAGTCTGGCGTCTGGATCTAGTCATGGTGATCC
TGTTCAAAGGCATCCCCTTGGAAAGTACCGATGGAGAGCGGCTCATGAAATCCCCACATTGCACAAACCC
AGCACTTTGTGTCCAGCCACATCATATCACAGTATCAGTTAAGGAGCTTGATTTGTTTTTGGCATACTAC
GTGCAGGAGCAAGATTCTGGACAATCAGGAAGTCCAAGCCACAATGATCCTGCCAAGAATCCTCCAGGTT
ACCTTGAGGATAGTTTTGTAAAATCTGGAGTCTTCAATGTATCAGAACTTGTAAGAGTATCCAGAACGCC
CATAACCCAGGGAACTGGAGTCAACTTCCCAATTGGAGAAATCCCAAGCCAACCATACTATCATGACATG
AACTCGGGGGTCAATCTTCAGAGGTCTCTGTCTTCTCCACCAAGCAGCAAAAGACCCAAAACTATATCCA
TAGATGAAAATATGGAACCAAGTCCTACAGGAGACTTTTACCCCTCTCCAAGTTCACCAGCTGCTGGAAG
TCGAACATGGCACGAAAGAGATCAAGATATGTCTTCTCCGACTACTATGAAGAAGCCTGAAAAGCCATTG
TTCAGCTCTGCATCTCCACAGGATTCTTCCCCAAGACTGAGCACTTTCCCCCAGCACCACCATCCCGGAA
TACCTGGAGTTGCACACAGTGTCATCTCAACTCGAACTCCACCTCCACCTTCACCGTTGCCATTTCCAAC
ACAAGCTATCCTTCCTCCAGCCCCATCGAGCTACTTTTCTCATCCAACAATCAGATATCCTCCCCACCTG
AATCCTCAGGATACTCTGAAGAACTATGTACCTTCTTATGACCCATCCAGTCCACAAACCAGCCAGTCCT
GGTACCTGGGCGGTAGCGGTGCTACTAACTTCTCTCTCCTGAAACAAGCAGGCGACGTAGAGGAGAATCC
AGGTCCCATGAATCTCCTGGACCCCTTCATGAAGATGACCGACGAGCAGGAGAAGGGCCTGTCCGGCGCC
CCCAGCCCCACCATGTCCGAGGACTCCGCGGGCTCGCCCTGCCCGTCGGGCTCCGGCTCGGACACCGAGA
ACACGCGGCCCCAGGAGAACACGTTCCCCAAGGGCGAGCCCGATCTGAAGAAGGAGAGCGAGGAGGACAA
GTTCCCCGTGTGCATCCGCGAGGCGGTCAGCCAGGTGCTCAAAGGCTACGACTGGACGCTGGTGCCCATG
CCGGTGCGCGTCAACGGCTCCAGCAAGAACAAGCCGCACGTCAAGCGGCCCATGAACGCCTTCATGGTGT
GGGCGCAGGCGGCGCGCAGGAAGCTCGCGGACCAGTACCCGCACTTGCACAACGCCGAGCTCAGCAAGAC
GCTGGGCAAGCTCTGGAGACTTCTGAACGAGAGCGAGAAGCGGCCCTTCGTGGAGGAGGCGGAGCGGCTG
CGCGTGCAGCACAAGAAGGACCACCCGGATTACAAGTACCAGCCGCGGCGGAGGAAGTCGGTGAAGAACG
GGCAGGCGGAGGCAGAGGAGGCCACGGAGCAGACGCACATCTCCCCCAACGCCATCTTCAAGGCGCTGCA
GGCCGACTCGCCACACTCCTCCTCCGGCATGAGCGAGGTGCACTCCCCCGGCGAGCACTCGGGGCAATCC
CAGGGCCCACCGACCCCACCCACCACCCCCAAAACCGACGTGCAGCCGGGCAAGGCTGACCTGAAGCGAG
AGGGGCGCCCCTTGCCAGAGGGGGGCAGACAGCCCCCTATCGACTTCCGCGACGTGGACATCGGCGAGCT
GAGCAGCGACGTCATCTCCAACATCGAGACCTTCGATGTCAACGAGTTTGACCAGTACCTGCCGCCCAAC
GGCCACCCGGGGGTGCCGGCCACGCACGGCCAGGTCACCTACACGGGCAGCTACGGCATCAGCAGCACCG
CGGCCACCCCGGCGAGCGCGGGCCACGTGTGGATGTCCAAGCAGCAGGCGCCGCCGCCACCCCCGCAGCA
GCCCCCACAGGCCCCGCCGGCCCCGCAGGCGCCCCCGCAGCCGCAGGCGGCGCCCCCACAGCAGCCGGCG
GCACCCCCGCAGCAGCCACAGGCGCACACGCTGACCACGCTGAGCAGCGAGCCGGGCCAGTCCCAGCGAA
CGCACATCAAGACGGAGCAGCTGAGCCCCAGCCACTACAGCGAGCAGCAGCAGCACTCGCCCCAACAGAT
CGCCTACAGCCCCTTCAACCTCCCACACTACAGCCCCTCCTACCCGCCCATCACCCGCTCACAGTACGAC
TACACCGACCACCAGAACTCCAGCTCCTACTACAGCCACGCGGCAGGCCAGGGCACCGGCCTCTACTCCA
CCTTCACCTACATGAACCCCGCTCAGCGCCCCATGTACACCCCCATCGCCGACACCTCTGGGGTCCCTTC
CATCCCGCAGACCCACAGCCCCCAGCACTGGGAACAACCCGTCTACACACAGCTCACTCGACCTGGATCC
GGTAAGCCTATCCCTAACCCTCTCCTCGGTCTCGATTCTACGTAGTAGTACCCAGCTTTCTTGTACAAAG
TGGTTGATCTGCTGGAAGATGGCGATTAGAGAGGTACGAAGATGGCGATTAGAGATCCCTCCCCCCCCCC
TAACGTTACTGGCCGAAGCCGCTTGGAATAAGGCCGGTGTGCGTTTGTCTATATGTTATTTTCCACCATA
TTGCCGTCTTTTGGCAATGTGAGGGCCCGGAAACCTGGCCCTGTCTTCTTGACGAGCATTCCTAGGGGTC
TTTCCCCTCTCGCCAAAGGAATGCAAGGTCTGTTGAATGTCGTGAAGGAAGCAGTTCCTCTGGAAGCTTC
TTGAAGACAAACAACGTCTGTAGCGACCCTTTGCAGGCAGCGGAACCCCCCACCTGGCGACAGGTGCCTC
TGCGGCCAAAAGCCACGTGTATAAGATACACCTGCAAAGGCGGCACAACCCCAGTGCCACGTTGTGAGTT
GGATAGTTGTGGAAAGAGTCAAATGGCTCTCCTCAAGCGTATTCAACAAGGGGCTGAAGGATGCCCAGAA
GGTACCCCATTGTATGGGATCTGATCTGGGGCCTCGGTGCACATGCTTTACATGTGTTTAGTCGAGGTTA
AAAAAACGTCTAGGCCCCCCGAACCACGGGGACGTGGTTTTCCTTTGAAAAACACGATGATAATATGGCC
ACACAAATGGTGATGGTGAGCGAGCTGATTAAGGAGAACATGCACATGAAGCTGTACATGGAGGGCACCG
TGAACAACCACCACTTCAAGTGCACATCCGAGGGCGAAGGCAAGCCCTACGAGGGCACCCAGACCATGAG
AATCAAGGCGGTCGAGGGCGGCCCTCTCCCCTTCGCCTTCGACATCCTGGCTACCAGCTTCATGTACGGC
AGCAAAACCTTCATCAACCACACCCAGGGCATCCCCGACTTCTTTAAGCAGTCCTTCCCCGAGGGCTTCA
CATGGGAGAGAGTCACCACATACGAAGACGGGGGCGTGCTGACCGCTACCCAGGACACCAGCCTCCAGGA
CGGCTGCCTCATCTACAACGTCAAGATCAGAGGGGTGAACTTCCCATCCAACGGCCCTGTGATGCAGAAG
AAAACACTCGGCTGGGAGGCCTCCACCGAGACCCTGTACCCCGCTGACGGCGGCCTGGAAGGCAGAGCCG
ACATGGCCCTGAAGCTCGTGGGCGGGGGCCACCTGATCTGCAACTTGAAGACCACATACAGATCCAAGAA
ACCCGCTAAGAACCTCAAGATGCCCGGCGTCTACTATGTGGACAGAAGACTGGAAAGAATCAAGGAGGCC
GACAAAGAGACCTACGTCGAGCAGCACGAGGTGGCTGTGGCCAGATACTGCGACCTCCCTAGCAAACTGG
GGCACAGATAAACGCGATCATCGTATTCTTAACTATGTTGCTCCTTTTACGCTATGTGGATACGCTGCTT
TAATGCCTTTGTATCATGCTATTGCTTCCCGTATGGCTTTCATTTTCTCCTCCTTGTATAAATCCTGGTT
GCTGTCTCTTTATGAGGAGTTGTGGCCCGTTGTCAGGCAACGTGGCGTGGTGTGCACTGTGTTTGCTGAC
GCAACCCCCACTGGTTGGGGCATTGCCACCACCTGTCAGCTCCTTTCCGGGACTTTCGCTTTCCCCCTCC
CTATTGCCACGGCGGAACTCATCGCCGCCTGCCTTGCCCGCTGCTGGACAGGGGCTCGGCTGTTGGGCAC
TGACAATTCCGTGGTGTTGTCGGGGAAGCTGACGTCCTTTCCATGGCTGCTCGCCTGTGTTGCCACCTGG
ATTCTGCGCGGGACGTCCTTCTGCTACGTCCCTTCGGCCCTCAATCCAGCGGACCTTCCTTCCCGCGGCC
TGCTGCCGGCTCTGCGGCCTCTTCCGCGTCTTCGCCTTCGCCCTCAGACGAGTCGGATCTCCCTTTGGGC
CGCCTCCCCGC
Features (pLannotate 1.2.2; 35 found; start..end, strand, type, name):
     19..495     +  polyA_signal   hGH poly(A) signal: human growth hormone polyadenylation signal
   1072..1200    -  CDS            OR51A4 (fragment): O51A4_HUMAN - Experimental evidence at transcript level: Swiss-Prot protein existence level 2. Odorant receptor. From Homo sapiens (Human).
   1761..1806    +  polyA_signal   hGH poly(A) signal (fragment): human growth hormone polyadenylation signal
   2032..2077    +  polyA_signal   hGH poly(A) signal (fragment): human growth hormone polyadenylation signal
   2440..2488    -  polyA_signal   HSV TK poly(A) signal: herpes simplex virus thymidine kinase polyadenylation signal (Cole and Stacy, 1985)
   2533..3660    -  CDS            TK: KITH_HHV1S - Experimental evidence at protein level: Swiss-Prot protein existence level 1. Catalyzes the transfer of the gamma-phospho group of ATP to thymidine to generate dTMP in the salvage pathway of pyrimidine synthesis. The dTMP serves as a substrate for DNA polymerase during viral DNA replication. Allows the virus to be reactivated and to grow in non-proliferative cells lacking a high concentration of phosphorylated nucleic acid precursors. From Human herpesvirus 1 (strain SC16) (HHV-1) (Human herpes simplex virus 1). Used in molecular biology as a selectable marker to identify transfec
   3667..4177    -  promoter       hPGK promoter: human phosphoglycerate kinase 1 promoter
   4871..4889    -  promoter       T3 promoter: promoter for bacteriophage T3 RNA polymerase
   4932..4954    -  protein_bind   lac operator (fragment): The lac repressor binds to the lac operator to inhibit transcription in E. coli. This inhibition can be relieved by adding lactose or isopropyl-β-D-thiogalactopyranoside (IPTG). lac repressor encoded by lacI
   4958..4988    -  promoter       lac promoter: promoter for the E. coli lac operon
   5003..5024    -  protein_bind   CAP binding site: CAP binding activates transcription in the presence of cAMP. E. coli catabolite activator protein
   5037..5129    -  CDS            lacI (fragment): lac repressor; lacI; The lac repressor binds to the lac operator to inhibit transcription in E. coli. This inhibition can be relieved by adding lactose or isopropyl-β-D-thiogalactopyranoside (IPTG).
   5312..5900    -  rep_origin     ori: high-copy-number ColE1/pMB1/pBR322/pUC origin of replication
   6071..6931    -  CDS            AmpR: β-lactamase; bla; confers resistance to ampicillin, carbenicillin, and related antibiotics
   6932..7036    -  promoter       AmpR promoter: bla
   7095..7147    -  misc_feature   bom (fragment): basis of mobility region from pBR322
   7898..8122    -  polyA_signal   bGH poly(A) signal: bovine growth hormone polyadenylation signal
   8151..8720    -  CDS            Rta AD: transcriptional activation domain from the human herpesvirus 4 (Epstein-Barr virus) replication and transcription activator Rta/BRLF1 (Hardwick et al., 1992; Chavez et al., 2015)
   8739..9518    -  CDS            RELA (fragment): TF65_HUMAN - Also known as NFKB3. Experimental evidence at protein level: Swiss-Prot protein existence level 1. NF-kappa-B is a pleiotropic transcription factor present in almost all cell types and is the endpoint of a series of signal transduction events that are initiated by a vast array of stimuli related to many biological processes such as inflammation, immunity, differentiation, cell growth, tumorigenesis and apoptosis. NF-kappa-B is a homo- or heterodimeric complex formed by the Rel-like domain- containing proteins RELA/p65, RELB, NFKB1/p105, NFKB1/p50, REL and NFKB2/p52. The heterodime
   9744..10367   -  CDS            rtTA3 (fragment): reverse tetracycline transactivator 3 activates expression from Tet-responsive promoters in the presence of doxycycline
  10440..10835   -  CDS            BSD: blasticidin S deaminase; Aspergillus terreus BSD; confers resistance to blasticidin
  10845..11355   -  promoter       hPGK promoter: human phosphoglycerate kinase 1 promoter
  12062..12121   +  promoter       TRE3GV promoter (fragment): 3rd-generation Tet-responsive promoter that can be activated by binding of Tet-On® 3G, optimized for retroviral and lentiviral vectors
  12177..12197   +  promoter       tight TRE promoter (fragment): Tet-responsive promoter PTight, consisting of seven tet operator sequences followed by the minimal CMV promoter
  12216..12241   +  promoter       TRE3GV promoter (fragment): 3rd-generation Tet-responsive promoter that can be activated by binding of Tet-On® 3G, optimized for retroviral and lentiviral vectors
  12260..12288   +  promoter       TRE3GV promoter (fragment): 3rd-generation Tet-responsive promoter that can be activated by binding of Tet-On® 3G, optimized for retroviral and lentiviral vectors
  12305..12324   +  promoter       PLtetO-1 promoter (fragment): modified phage lambda PL promoter with tet operator sites (Lutz and Bujard, 1997)
  12445..12469   +  protein_bind   attB1: mutant version of attB; recombination site for the Gateway® BP reaction BP Clonase™
  12472..13731   +  CDS            NFIB: NFIB_HUMAN - Experimental evidence at protein level: Swiss-Prot protein existence level 1. Transcriptional activator of GFAP, essential for proper brain development (PubMed:30388402). Recognizes and binds the palindromic sequence 5'-TTGGCNNNNNGCCAA-3' present in viral and cellular promoters and in the origin of replication of adenovirus type 2. These proteins are individually capable of activating transcription and replication. From Homo sapiens (Human).
  13798..15324   +  CDS            SOX9: SOX9_HUMAN - Experimental evidence at protein level: Swiss-Prot protein existence level 1. Transcription factor that plays a key role in chondrocytes differentiation and skeletal development (PubMed:24038782). Specifically binds the 5'-ACAAAG-3' DNA motif present in enhancers and super-enhancers and promotes expression of genes important for chondrogenesis, including cartilage matrix protein-coding genes COL2A1, COL4A2, COL9A1, COL11A2 and ACAN, SOX5 and SOX6 (PubMed:8640233). Also binds to some promoter regions (By similarity). Plays a central role in successive steps of chondrocyte different
  15331..15372   +  CDS            V5 tag: epitope tag from simian virus 5
  15380..15404   -  protein_bind   attB2: mutant version of attB; recombination site for the Gateway® BP reaction BP Clonase™
  15561..16023   +  misc_feature   IRES: internal ribosome entry site (IRES) of the encephalomyocarditis virus (EMCV)
  16043..16738   +  CDS            mKate2: mKate2 is a basic (constitutively fluorescent) red fluorescent protein published in 2009, derived from Entacmaea quadricolor. It is reported to be a rapidly-maturing monomer with moderate acid sensitivity.
  16753..17301   +  misc_feature   WPRE (fragment): woodchuck hepatitis virus posttranscriptional regulatory element
