[The description below was written by a language model from this plasmid's Addgene catalogue record and pLannotate feature annotations shown in this document.]
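Description:
piggyBac-rtTA (4th_Gen)-NFIB-SOX9-IRES-mKate2 (VK_1244) is a 17.3 kb mammalian expression plasmid built on a piggyBac transposon backbone, intended for doxycycline-inducible expression of the transcription factors NFIB and SOX9 to drive astrocyte induction. The associated work concerns iPSC-based disease models. It is propagated in E. coli as a high-copy plasmid through a ColE1/pUC-type origin, with ampicillin selection (AmpR). The pLannotate table does not annotate the piggyBac terminal repeats, so the exact boundaries of the transposable unit cannot be read from the record.

The inducible cassette begins with a Tet-responsive promoter, detected as TRE3G/tight-TRE fragments. It drives a Gateway-recombined insert flanked by attB1 and attB2 that contains human NFIB, then human SOX9 carrying a C-terminal V5 epitope tag. A short gap separates the two coding sequences, but the record does not state what linker or self-cleaving element lies there. Downstream, an EMCV IRES allows translation of the red fluorescent protein mKate2 from the same transcript, so fluorescence reports induction. A WPRE and the hGH polyadenylation signal follow to enhance and terminate expression.

On the opposite strand, an hPGK promoter drives blasticidin S deaminase for selecting stable integrants. Next in the same orientation comes an rtTA3-derived DNA-binding portion followed by RELA (p65) and Epstein-Barr virus Rta activation domains, ending in a bGH poly(A). This appears to be the "4th generation" transactivator, and how it is coupled to the blasticidin marker is not annotated. A separate hPGK-driven HSV thymidine kinase cassette with a TK poly(A) is also present. TK is commonly used for negative selection, though the record does not state its role here.
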