Addgene plasmid #209082: piggyBac-rtTA (4th_Gen)-NFIB-SOX9-IRES-mKate2 (VK_1244)
Purpose: NFIB and SOX9 mediated astrocye induction
Depositing lab: Vikram Khurana. Depositing organization: Brigham and Women's Hospital. Publication: Rapid iPSC inclusionopathy models shed light on formation, consequence, and molecular subtype of alpha-synuclein inclusions. Lam I, Ndayisaba A, Lewis AJ, Fu Y, Sagredo GT, Kuzkina A, Zaccagnini L, Celikag M, Sandoe J, Sanz RL, Vahdatshoar A, Martin TD, Morshed N, Ichihashi T, Tripathi A, Ramalingam N, Oettgen-Suazo C, Bartels T, Boussouf M, Schabinger M, Hallacli E, Jiang X, Verma A, Tea C, Wang Z, Hakozaki H, Yu X, Hyles K, Park C, Wang X, Theunissen TW, Wang H, Jaenisch R, Lindquist S, Stevens B, Stefanova N, Wenning G, van de Berg WDJ, Luk KC, Sanchez-Pernaute R, Gomez-Esteban JC, Felsky D, Kiyota Y, Sahni N, Yi SS, Chung CY, Stahlberg H, Ferrer I, Schoneberg J, Elledge SJ, Dettmer U, Halliday GM, Bartels T, Khurana V. Neuron. 2024 Sep 4;112(17):2886-2909.e16. doi: 10.1016/j.neuron.2024.06.002. Epub 2024 Jul 29. PubMed 39079530.
Backbone
  Vector backbone: piggyBac-rtTA (4th_Gen)
  Vector type: Mammalian Expression
Growth in bacteria
  Bacterial resistance: Ampicillin, 100 μg/mL
  Growth temperature: 37°C
  Growth strain: DH5alpha
  Copy number: High Copy
Gene/Insert 1
  Cloning method: Gateway Cloning
  Sequencing primers: 5′ n/a
Gene/Insert 2
  Gene/Insert name: mKate2
  Species: Synthetic
Terms and licenses: Academic/Nonprofit Terms; Industry Terms: Not Available to Industry
Depositor comments: VK_1244 Please visit https://doi.org/10.1101/2022.11.08.515615 for bioRxiv preprint.
How to cite: piggyBac-rtTA (4th_Gen)-NFIB-SOX9-IRES-mKate2 (VK_1244) was a gift from Vikram Khurana (Addgene plasmid # 209082 ; http://n2t.net/addgene:209082 ; RRID:Addgene_209082)
